Addgene plasmid #215343: pMVV207
Purpose: gRNA expression for S. stutzeri nifL deletion on an RSF1010 backbone
Depositing lab: Brian Pfleger. Depositing organization: University of Wisconsin, Madison. Publication: Synthetic Biology Toolbox for Nitrogen-Fixing Soil Microbes. Venkataraman M, Ynigez-Gutierrez A, Infante V, MacIntyre A, Fernandes-Junior PI, Ane JM, Pfleger B. ACS Synth Biol. 2023 Dec 15;12(12):3623-3634. doi: 10.1021/acssynbio.3c00414. Epub 2023 Nov 21. PubMed 37988619.
Backbone
  Vector backbone: RSF1010
  Vector type: Bacterial Expression, CRISPR, Synthetic Biology
Growth in bacteria
  Bacterial resistance: Tetracycline, 10 μg/mL
  Growth temperature: 37°C
  Growth strain: DH5alpha
  Copy number: Low Copy
Gene/Insert
  Gene/Insert name: S. stutzeri nifL gRNA
  Species: Synthetic
  Insert size (bp): 20
  Promoter: J23119
  Tag / fusion protein: None
  Cloning method: Other
  Sequencing primers: 5′ gcggttggcatagaggatgt
Terms and licenses: Academic/Nonprofit Terms; Industry Terms: Not Available to Industry
How to cite: pMVV207 was a gift from Brian Pfleger (Addgene plasmid # 215343 ; http://n2t.net/addgene:215343 ; RRID:Addgene_215343)
