[The description below was written by a language model from this plasmid's Addgene catalogue record and pLannotate feature annotations shown in this document.]
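Description:
pMVV207 is a low-copy, broad-host-range bacterial plasmid built on the RSF1010 replicon and designed to express a single CRISPR guide RNA targeting the nifL gene of S. stutzeri, a nitrogen-fixing soil bacterium. Replication depends on the RSF1010 oriV together with the plasmid-encoded RepA, RepB and RepC proteins, all of which are annotated in the roughly 6.1 kb sequence. This self-contained replication system is what allows RSF1010 derivatives to be maintained in many Gram-negative species as well as in the E. coli cloning host. Selection is by tetracycline, provided by a TcR efflux gene under its own tet promoter. A short NeoR/KanR fragment next to it appears to be a remnant of an earlier marker rather than a functional gene. Other small hits, such as a capTEV fragment, a short RSF ori fragment and a lac UV5 promoter fragment, are likely annotation artefacts or backbone leftovers.

The payload is a compact guide RNA cassette. The strong constitutive synthetic promoter J23119 (the SpeI-ended variant) drives a 20 nt synthetic spacer that sits in the gap between the promoter and the Streptococcus pyogenes Cas9 gRNA scaffold. Transcription is stopped downstream by an rrnB region containing 5S rRNA sequence and the T1 terminator. No Cas9 gene and no homology-repair template are annotated on this plasmid, so the nuclease, and any repair template used, must be supplied separately. The record does not say how. The stated purpose is gRNA expression for deleting nifL in S. stutzeri, as part of a synthetic biology toolbox for engineering nitrogen-fixing soil microbes.
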