Features (pLannotate 1.2.2; 17 found; start..end, strand, type, name):
     16..50      +  promoter       J23119(SpeI) promoter: bacterial promoter (Registry of Standard Biological Parts BBa J23119) modified to end with an SpeI site
     71..146     +  misc_RNA       gRNA scaffold: guide RNA scaffold for the Streptococcus pyogenes CRISPR/Cas9 system
    212..229     +  CDS            capTEV™ (fragment): composite tag for in vivo biotinylation, TEV protease cleavage, and 6xHis tagging
    336..451     +  ncRNA          5S rRNA: Accession: RF00001 - 5S ribosomal RNA
    455..501     +  terminator     rrnB T1 terminator: transcription terminator T1 from the E. coli rrnB gene
    549..629     -  rep_origin     RSF ori (fragment): Plasmids containing the RSF 1030 origin of replication can be propagated in E. coli cells that contain additional plasmids with compatible origins.
    706..1557    -  CDS            RSF1010 RepC (fragment): replication protein C of the broad-host-range plasmid RSF1010 (Scholz et al., 1989); repC
   1544..2383    -  CDS            RSF1010 RepA: replication protein A of the broad-host-range plasmid RSF1010 (Scholz et al., 1989); repA
   2375..2449    -  ncRNA          Plasmid R1162: Accession: RF00043 - R1162-like plasmid antisense RNA
   2894..3865    -  CDS            RSF1010 RepB: replication protein B of the broad-host-range plasmid RSF1010 (Scholz et al., 1989); repB
   3889..3917    -  promoter       lac UV5 promoter (fragment): E. coli lac promoter with an "up" mutation
   3972..4366    +  rep_origin     RSF1010 oriV: replication origin of the broad-host-range plasmid RSF1010; requires the RSF1010 RepA/B/C proteins for replication (Scholz et al., 1989)
   4389..4483    -  terminator     lambda t0 terminator: transcription terminator from phage lambda
   4514..4591    -  CDS            NeoR/KanR (fragment): aminoglycoside phosphotransferase confers resistance to neomycin, kanamycin, and G418 (Geneticin®)
   4656..5846    -  CDS            TcR: tetracycline efflux protein; tet; confers resistance to tetracycline
   5894..5922    -  promoter       tet promoter: E. coli promoter for tetracycline efflux protein gene
   6028..6071    -  terminator     bacterial terminator: putative bacterial transcription terminator
>Addgene plasmid #215343 | pMVV207 | addgene full sequence | sequence record 434129 | Addgene NGS Result
GAATTCTAAAGATCTTTGACAGCTAGCTCAGTCCTAGGTATAATACTAGTGCGGTTGGCATAGAGGATGT
GTTTTAGAGCTAGAAATAGCAAGTTAAAATAAGGCTAGTCCGTTATCAACTTGAAAAAGTGGCACCGAGT
CGGTGCTTTTTTTGAAGCTTGGGCCCGAACAAAAACTCATCTCAGAAGAGGATCTGAATAGCGCCGTCGA
CCATCATCATCATCATCATTGAGTTTAAACGGTCTCCAGCTTGGCTGTTTTGGCGGATGAGAGAAGATTT
TCAGCCTGATACAGATTAAATCAGAACGCAGAAGCGGTCTGATAAAACAGAATTTGCCTGGCGGCAGTAG
CGCGGTGGTCCCACCTGACCCCATGCCGAACTCAGAAGTGAAACGCCGTAGCGCCGATGGTAGTGTGGGG
TCTCCCCATGCGAGAGTAGGGAACTGCCAGGCATCAAATAAAACGAAAGGCTCAGTCGAAAGACTGGGCC
TTTCGTTTTATCTGTTGTTTGTCGGTGAACTGGATCCTTACTCGAGTCTAGACTGCAGGCTTCCTCGCTC
ACTGACTCGCTGCGCTCGGTCGTTCGGCTGCGGCGAGCGGTATCAGCTCACTCAAAGGCGGTAATACGGC
CTTTCTGCGTTTATACCTAGGCTACAGCCGATAGTCTGGAACAGCGCACTTACGGGTTGCTGCGCAACCC
AAGTGTCAGCCTGCCGCCTTGGGCCGGGTGATGTCGTACTTGCCCGCCGCGAACTCGGTTACCGTCCAGC
CCAGCGCGACCAGCTCCGGCAACGCCTCGCGCACCCGCTGGCGGCGCTTGCGCATGGTCGAACCACTGGC
CTCTGACGGCCAGACATAGCCGCACAAGGTATCTATGGAAGCCTTGCCGGTTTTGCCGGGGTCGATCCAG
CCACACAGCCGCTGGTGCAGCAGGCGGGCGGTTTCGCTGTCCAGCGCCCGCACCTCGTCCATGCTGATGC
GCACATGCTGGCCGCCACCCATGACGGCCTGCGCGATCAAGGGGTTCAGGGCCACGTACAGGCGCCCGTC
CGCCTCGTCGCTGGCGTACTCCGACAGCAGCCGAAACCCCTGCCGCTTGCGGCCATTCTGGGCGATGATG
GATACCTTCCAAAGGCGCTCGATGCAGTCCTGTATGTGCTTGAGCGCCCCACCACTATCGACCTCTGCCC
CGATTTCCTTTGCCAGCGCCCGATAGCTACCTTTGACCACCATGGCATCAGCGGTGACGGCCTCCCACTT
GGGTTCCAGGAACAGCCGGAGCTGCCGTCCGCCTTCGGTCTTGGGTTCCGGGCCAAGCACTAGGCCATTA
GGCCCAGCCATGGCCACCAGCCCTTGCAGGATGCGCAGATCATCAGCGCCCAGCGGCTCCGGGCCGCTGA
ACTCGATCCGCTTGCCGTCGCCGTAGTCATACGTCACGTCCAGCTTGCTGCGCTTGCGCTCGCCCCGCTT
GAGGGCACGGAACAGGCCGGGGGCCAGACAGTGCGCCGGGTCGTGCCGGACGTGGCTGAGGCTGTGCTTG
TTCTTAGGCTTCACCACGGGGCACCCCCTTGCTCTTGCGCTGCCTCTCCAGCACGGCGGGCTTGAGCACC
CCGCCGTCATGCCGCCTGAACCACCGATCAGCGAACGGTGCGCCATAGTTGGCCTTGCTCACACCGAAGC
GGACGAAGAACCGGCGCTGGTCGTCGTCCACACCCCATTCCTCGGCCTCGGCGCTGGTCATGCTCGACAG
GTAGGACTGCCAGCGGATGTTATCGACCAGTACCGAGCTGCCCCGGCTGGCCTGCTGCTGGTCGCCTGCG
CCCATCATGGCCGCGCCCTTGCTGGCATGGTGCAGGAACACGATAGAGCACCCGGTATCGGCGGCGATGG
CCTCCATGCGACCGATGACCTGGGCCATGGGGCCGCTGGCGTTTTCTTCCTCGATGTGGAACCGGCGCAG
CGTGTCCAGCACCATCAGGCGGCGGCCCTCGGCGGCGCGCTTGAGGCCGTCGAACCACTCCGGGGCCATG
ATGTTGGGCAGGCTGCCGATCAGCGGCTGGATCAGCAGGCCGTCAGCCACGGCTTGCCGTTCCTCGGCGC
TGAGGTGCGCCCCAAGGGCGTGCAGGCGGTGATGAATGGCGGTGGGCGGGTCTTCGGCGGGCAGGTAGAT
CACCGGGCCGGTGGGCAGTTCGCCCACCTCCAGCAGATCCGGCCCGCCTGCAATCTGTGCGGCCAGTTGC
AGGGCCAGCATGGATTTACCGGCACCACCGGGCGACACCAGCGCCCCGACCGTACCGGCCACCATGTTGG
GCAAAACGTAGTCCAGCGGTGGCGGCGCTGCTGCGAACGCCTCCAGAATATTGATAGGCTTATGGGTAGC
CATTGATTGCCTCCTTTGCAGGCAGTTGGTGGTTAGGCGCTGGCGGGGTCACTACCCCCGCCCTGCGCCG
CTCTGAGTTCTTCCAGGCACTCGCGCAGCGCCTCGTATTCGTCGTCGGTCAGCCAGAACTTGCGCTGACG
CATCCCTTTGGCCTTCATGCGCTCGGCATATCGCGCTTGGCGTACAGCGTCAGGGCTGGCCAGCAGGTCG
CCGGTCTGCTTGTCCTTTTGGTCTTTCATATCAGTCACCGAGAAACTTGCCGGGGCCGAAAGGCTTGTCT
TCGCGGAACAAGGACAAGGTGCAGCCGTCAAGGTTAAGGCTGGCCATATCAGCGACTGAAAAGCGGCCAG
CCTCGGCCTTGTTTGACGTATAACCAAAGCCACCGGGCAACCAATAGCCCTTGTCACTTTTGATCAGGTA
GACCGACCCTGAAGCGCTTTTTTCGTATTCCATAAAACCCCCTTCTGTGCGTGAGTACTCATAGTATAAC
AGGCGTGAGTACCAACGCAAGCACTACATGCTGAAATCTGGCCCGCCCCTGTCCATGCCTCGCTGGCGGG
GTGCCGGTGCCCGTGCCAGCTCGGCCCGCGCAAGCTGGACGCTGGGCAGACCCATGACCTTGCTGACGGT
GCGCTCGATGTAATCCGCTTCGTGGCCGGGCTTGCGCTCTGCCAGCGCTGGGCTGGCCTCGGCCATGGCC
TTGCCGATTTCCTCGGCACTGCGGCCCCGGCTGGCCAGCTTCTGCGCGGCGATAAAGTCGCACTTGCTGA
GGTCATCACCGAAGCGCTTGACCAGCCCGGCCATCTCGCTGCGGTACTCGTCCAGCGCCGTGCGCCGGTG
GCGGCTAAGCTGCCGCTCGGGCAGTTCGAGGCTGGCCAGCCTGCGGGCCTTCTCCTGCTGCCGCTGGGCC
TGCTCGATCTGCTGGCCAGCCTGCTGCACCAGCGCCGGGCCAGCGGTGGCGGTCTTGCCCTTGGATTCAC
GCAGCAGCACCCACGGCTGATAACCGGCGCGGGTGGTGTGCTTGTCCTTGCGGTTGGTGAAGCCCGCCAA
GCGGCCATAGTGGCGGCTGTCGGCGCTGGCCGGGTCGGCGTCGTACTCGCTGGCCAGCGTCCGGGCAATC
TGCCCCCGAAGTTCACCGCCTGCGGCGTCGGCCACCTTGACCCATGCCTGATAGTTCTTCGGGCTGGTTT
CCACTACCAGGGCAGGCTCCCGGCCCTCGGCTTTCATGTCATCCAGGTCAAACTCGCTGAGGTCGTCCAC
CAGCACCAGACCATGCCGCTCCTGCTCGGCGGGCCTGATATACACGTCATTGCCCTGGGCATTCATCCGC
TTGAGCCATGGCGTGTTCTGGAGCACTTCGGCGGCTGACCATTCCCGGTTCATCATCTGGCCGGTGGTGG
CGTCCCTGACGCCGATATCGAAGCGCTCACAGCCCATGGCCTTGAGCTGTCGGCCTATGGCCTGCAAAGT
CCTGTCGTTCTTCATCGGGCCACCAAGCGATTCCCACACATTATACGAGCCGGAAGCATAAAGTGTAGCT
AGATCCGAAGGATGAGCCGGGCTGAATGATCGACCGAGACAGGCCCTGCGGGGCTGCACACGCGCCCCCA
CCCTTCGGGTAGGGGGAAAGGCCGCTAAAGCGGCTAAAAGCGCTCCAGCGTATTTCTGCGGGGTTTGGTG
TGGGGTTTAGCGGGCTTTGCCCGCCTTTCCCCCTGCCGCGCAGCGGTGGGGCGGTGTGTAGCCTAGCGCA
GCGAATAGACCAGCTATCCGGCCTCTGGCCGGGCATATTGGGCAAGGGCAGCAGCGCCCCACAAGGGCGC
TGATAACCGCGCCTAGTGGATTATTCTTAGATAATCATGGATGGATTTTTCCAACACCCCGCCAGCCCCC
GCCCCTGCTGGGTTTGCAGGTTTGGGGGCGTGACAGTTATTGCAGGGGTTCGTGACAGTTATTGCAGGGG
GGCGTGACAGTTATTGCAGGGGTTCGTGACAGTTAGACTAGTGCTTGGATTCTCACCAATAAAAAACGCC
CGGCGGCAACCGAGCGTTCTGAACAAATCCAGATGGAGTTCTGAGGTCATTACTGGATCTATCAACAGGA
GTCCAAGCGAGCTCTCGAACCCCAGAGTCCCGCTCAGAAGAACTCGTCAAGAAGGCGATAGAAGGCGATG
CGCTGCGAATCGGGAGCGGCGATACCGTAAAGCACGAGGAAAGTGACAGGCACATTATGCATCTTGGAGT
GGTGAATCCGTTAGCGAGGTGCCGCCGGCTTCCATTCAGGTCGAGGTGGCCCGGCTCCATGCACCGCGAC
GCAACGCGGGGAGGCAGACAAGGTATAGGGCGGCGCCTACAATCCATGCCAACCCGTTCCATGTGCTCGC
CGAGGCGGCATAAATCGCCGTGACGATCAGCGGTCCAATGATCGAAGTTAGGCTGGTAAGAGCCGCGAGC
GATCCTTGAAGCTGTCCCTGATGGTCGTCATCTACCTGCCTGGACAGCATGGCCTGCAACGCGGGCATCC
CGATGCCGCCGGAAGCGAGAAGAATCATAATGGGGAAGGCCATCCAGCCTCGCGTCGCGAACGCCAGCAA
GACGTAGCCCAGCGCGTCGGCCGCCATGCCGGCGATAATGGCCTGCTTCTCGCCGAAACGTTTGGTGGCG
GGACCAGTGACGAAGGCTTGAGCGAGGGCTTGCAAGATTCCGAATACCGCAAGCGACAGGCCGATCATCG
TCGCGCTCCAGCGAAAGCGGTCCTCGCCGAAAATGACCCAGAGCGCTGCCGGCACCTGTCCTACGAGTTG
CATGATAAAGAAGACAGTCATAAGTGCGGCGACGATAGTCATGCCCCGCGCCCACCGGAAGGAGCTGACT
GGGTTGAAGGCTCTCAAGGGCATCGGTCGACGCTCTCCCTTATGCGACTCCTGCATTAGGAAGCAGCCCA
GTAGTAGGTTGAGGCCGTTGAGCACCGCCGCCGCAAGGAATGGTGCATGCAAGGAGATGGCGCCCAACAG
TCCCCCGGCCACGGGGCCTGCCACCATACCCACGCCGAAACAAGCGCTCATGAGCCCGAAGTGGCGAGCC
CGATCTTCCCCATCGGTGATGTCGGCGATATAGGCGCCAGCAACCGCACCTGTGGCGCCGGTGATGCCGG
CCACGATGCGTCCGGCGTAGAGGATCCACAGGACGGGTGTGGTCGCCATGATCGCGTAGTCGATAGTGGC
TCCAAGTAGCGAAGCGAGCAGGACTGGGCGGCGGCCAAAGCGGTCGGACAGTGCTCCGAGAACGGGTGCG
CATAGGAATTGCATCAACGCATATAGCGCTAGCAGCACGCCATAGTGACTGGCGATGCTGTCGGAATGGA
CGATATCCCGCAAGAGGCCCGGCAGTACCGGCATAACCAAGCCTATGCCTACAGCATCCAGGGTGATGGT
GCCGAGGATGACGATGAGCGCATTGTTAGATTTCATACACGGTGCCTGACTGCGTTAGCAATTTAACTGT
GATAAACTACCGCATTAAAGCTTATCGATGATAAGCTGTCAAACATAGGGGTTCCGCGCACATTTCCCCG
AAAAGTGCCACCTGACGTCTAAGAAACCATTATTATCATGACATTAACCTATAAAAATAGGCGTATCACG
AGGCAGAATTTCAGATAAAAAAAATCCTTAGCTTTCGCTAAGGATGATTTCTG
